Addgene plasmid #182615: pOME0277P
Purpose: Human herpesvirus 8 strain JSC-1 clone BAC16, complete genome. antiPAN
Depositing lab: Dirk Dittmer. Depositing organization: University of North Carolina at Chapel Hill.
Backbone
  Vector backbone: pCDNA3.1 (+)
  Vector type: Mammalian Expression
Growth in bacteria
  Bacterial resistance: Ampicillin, 100 μg/mL
  Growth temperature: 37°C
  Growth strain: DH5alpha
  Copy number: High Copy
Gene/Insert
  Gene/Insert name: HHV8 antiPAN
  Species: Other
  Insert size (bp): 1273
  Cloning method: Unknown
Terms and licenses: Academic/Nonprofit Terms; Industry Terms: Not Available to Industry
How to cite: pOME0277P was a gift from Dirk Dittmer (Addgene plasmid # 182615 ; http://n2t.net/addgene:182615 ; RRID:Addgene_182615)
