[The description below was written by a language model from this plasmid's Addgene catalogue record and pLannotate feature annotations shown in this document.]
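Description:
pOME0277P is a mammalian expression plasmid built on the pcDNA3.1(+) backbone that carries a 1,273 bp fragment of the Kaposi's sarcoma-associated herpesvirus (human herpesvirus 8) genome, taken from the JSC-1 strain BAC16 clone and labelled "antiPAN". The sequenced plasmid is 6,681 nt. It is maintained at high copy in E. coli through a ColE1/pUC-type origin and selected with ampicillin via the β-lactamase gene. An f1 origin is also present, which permits single-stranded DNA production. For mammalian cells, an SV40 early promoter drives the neomycin phosphotransferase gene followed by an SV40 polyadenylation signal, the standard arrangement for G418 selection of stable transfectants.

The insert sits between the CMV immediate-early enhancer/promoter and the bovine growth hormone polyadenylation signal, and is flanked by T7 and SP6 phage promoters that could support in vitro transcription of either strand. Within the insert, the annotation detects the viral K7 open reading frame on the minus strand, that is, antisense to the CMV promoter. K7 lies in the same region of the viral genome as the PAN (polyadenylated nuclear) RNA locus, so this orientation fits the name: the CMV-driven transcript would be the strand opposite to PAN/K7 rather than an mRNA for K7 protein. The record does not define "antiPAN" or the exact insert boundaries, so this reading is an inference. No epitope tag or reporter is annotated, and the cloning method is listed as unknown. Short hits to an HIV-1 LTR, ble and lacI are fragmentary matches, probably annotation artefacts or backbone remnants rather than functional elements. The specific experimental purpose is not stated, but the design suits expression of this viral antisense-strand transcript in transfected mammalian cells.
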