Features (pLannotate 1.2.2; 21 found; start..end, strand, type, name):
     28..80      -  misc_feature   bom (fragment): basis of mobility region from pBR322
    235..614     +  enhancer       CMV enhancer: human cytomegalovirus immediate early enhancer
    615..818     +  promoter       CMV promoter: human cytomegalovirus (CMV) immediate early promoter
    814..847     +  LTR            5' LTR (truncated) (fragment): truncated 5' long terminal repeat (LTR) from HIV-1
    863..881     +  promoter       T7 promoter: promoter for bacteriophage T7 RNA polymerase
   1637..2014    -  CDS            K7: K7_HHV8P - Experimental evidence at protein level: Swiss-Prot protein existence level 1. Plays a role in the inhibition of host apoptosis to allow completion of the viral lytic replication and may thus favor the maintenance of persistent infection in infected host. From Human herpesvirus 8 type P (isolate GK18) (HHV-8) (Kaposi's sarcoma-associated herpesvirus).
   2234..2252    -  promoter       SP6 promoter: promoter for bacteriophage SP6 RNA polymerase
   2278..2502    +  polyA_signal   bGH poly(A) signal: bovine growth hormone polyadenylation signal
   2506..2527    +  promoter       SV40 promoter (fragment): SV40 enhancer and early promoter
   2548..2976    +  rep_origin     f1 ori (sequence partly withheld): f1 bacteriophage origin of replication; arrow indicates direction of (+) strand synthesis
   2990..3319    +  promoter       SV40 promoter: SV40 enhancer and early promoter
   3386..4177    +  CDS            neo: KKA2_KLEPN - Also known as kan, nptII. Experimental evidence at protein level: Swiss-Prot protein existence level 1. Resistance to kanamycin, neomycin, paromomycin, ribostamycin, butirosin and gentamicin B. From Klebsiella pneumoniae.
   4201..4359    +  CDS            ble (fragment): BLE_KLEPN - Experimental evidence at protein level: Swiss-Prot protein existence level 1. Binding protein with a strong affinity to the bleomycin family of antibiotics. Binds to CL990; an antimitotic-antibiotic compound. From Klebsiella pneumoniae.
   4354..4475    +  polyA_signal   SV40 poly(A) signal: SV40 polyadenylation signal
   4548..4564    -  protein_bind   lac operator: The lac repressor binds to the lac operator to inhibit transcription in E. coli. This inhibition can be relieved by adding lactose or isopropyl-β-D-thiogalactopyranoside (IPTG). lac repressor encoded by lacI
   4572..4602    -  promoter       lac promoter: promoter for the E. coli lac operon
   4617..4638    -  protein_bind   CAP binding site: CAP binding activates transcription in the presence of cAMP. E. coli catabolite activator protein
   4651..4743    -  CDS            lacI (fragment): lac repressor; lacI; The lac repressor binds to the lac operator to inhibit transcription in E. coli. This inhibition can be relieved by adding lactose or isopropyl-β-D-thiogalactopyranoside (IPTG).
   4926..5514    -  rep_origin     ori: high-copy-number ColE1/pMB1/pBR322/pUC origin of replication
   5685..6545    -  CDS            AmpR: β-lactamase; bla; confers resistance to ampicillin, carbenicillin, and related antibiotics
   6546..6650    -  promoter       AmpR promoter: bla
>Addgene plasmid #182615 | pOME0277P | addgene full sequence | sequence record 359480 | Addgene NGS Result
GACGGATCGGGAGATCTCCCGATCCCCTATGGTGCACTCTCAGTACAATCTGCTCTGATGCCGCATAGTT
AAGCCAGTATCTGCTCCCTGCTTGTGTGTTGGAGGTCGCTGAGTAGTGCGCGAGCAAAATTTAAGCTACA
ACAAGGCAAGGCTTGACCGACAATTGCATGAAGAATCTGCTTAGGGTTAGGCGTTTTGCGCTGCTTCGCG
ATGTACGGGCCAGATATACGCGTTGACATTGATTATTGACTAGTTATTAATAGTAATCAATTACGGGGTC
ATTAGTTCATAGCCCATATATGGAGTTCCGCGTTACATAACTTACGGTAAATGGCCCGCCTGGCTGACCG
CCCAACGACCCCCGCCCATTGACGTCAATAATGACGTATGTTCCCATAGTAACGCCAATAGGGACTTTCC
ATTGACGTCAATGGGTGGAGTATTTACGGTAAACTGCCCACTTGGCAGTACATCAAGTGTATCATATGCC
AAGTACGCCCCCTATTGACGTCAATGACGGTAAATGGCCCGCCTGGCATTATGCCCAGTACATGACCTTA
TGGGACTTTCCTACTTGGCAGTACATCTACGTATTAGTCATCGCTATTACCATGGTGATGCGGTTTTGGC
AGTACATCAATGGGCGTGGATAGCGGTTTGACTCACGGGGATTTCCAAGTCTCCACCCCATTGACGTCAA
TGGGAGTTTGTTTTGGCACCAAAATCAACGGGACTTTCCAAAATGTCGTAACAACTCCGCCCCATTGACG
CAAATGGGCGGTAGGCGTGTACGGTGGGAGGTCTATATAAGCAGAGCTCTCTGGCTAACTAGAGAACCCA
CTGCTTACTGGCTTATCGAAATTAATACGACTCACTATAGGGAGACCCAAGCTTGGTACCGAGCTCGGAT
CCTTATTTATGTTGTAAGTTGCATTACGTTATGGTATTAGTTTAATTTGAGCTCTAGGCACGTTAAATTG
TCAAAAGTATAACATGTTTTTCCAATATACACTGGGATAAAAACCTTGCCGTCTGGTCACTGGAGGTGTC
CGGTGCGAACAAGGAAAAACCCAGCCAAAACACCGTTATCATTGTTACACAACGCTTTCACCTACAAGAA
AACATCGTTAGTCAACCTAGCAAAACATCAAATATTAGCCTGGAACTTCCAACACAACATACACATTAAA
ACATTAACATTGAAAGAGCGCTCCCAGCTGCCGCACACCACTTTAGTCCAATGTTCTTACACGACTTTGA
AACTTCTGACAAATGCCACCTCACTTTGTCGCCTATGTCATTCAAATCGACTTGCTTACACTGGAAAAAT
AAACACACCATTACAGCACTAGCCTGATACAATCTAAAACGCATTTTAAAATGCTTCACAACGCACCAAT
AAGATACACATCCAGATTGTCACATTTAGGGCAAAGTGGCCCGATTTACACTCAATCCGCTTTCTAGAAT
TACCTCAACACTATCTAAGAATCAGACAAACACAGAACCGAAACAACGAATGAGCAGATAGGTAGTGCAC
CACTGTTCTGATACACCAGTGGGCGCTGCTTTCCTTTCACATTATATTCCACATTCAGACACGTTAAGTA
TCCTCGCATATCATAAAAGGGGGCTACAACTGGCCTGGAGATTGAATCCAATGCAATAACCCGCAAGGGG
TGACTGTATAGTTGCCATGGCAAGGTTTTTGGGCAAATCGCAGCTTTTGTTCTGCGGGCTTATGGAGAGC
TCCAGACCGCGCGGTGTTTTTTGTACTACAGCTCTCAGGCCAATGTGGGAAAAGTAGGACGGAAAACCTA
GCCGAAAGCCAGGATGGGTATATTGCCAAAAGCGACGCAATCAACCCACAATCGGCGGCACCAATGAAAA
CCAGAAGCGGCAAGAAGGCAAGCAGCGAGCACAAAATCCATAGGTGAAGCGGCAGCCAAGGTGACTGGGC
AGTCCCAGTGCTAAACTGACTCAAGCTGGCCCCTTTTATCTCCAGTGTTCCCATATTTTGGACAGGTTAG
CCACCCATTTTTGGAAGCCACGCCCCTTTATGTCATTAACATCATCCTTCAAGCTGACCCTTAATAATCC
ATAAGAAAACTCCATACTCCTACCAAATATGGAAACCAAATTACATATACACAATACGGATGAACATTAA
TAAGAATTCTGCAGATATCCATCACACTGGCGGCCGCTCGAGCATGCATCTAGAGGGCCCTATTCTATAG
TGTCACCTAAATGCTAGAGCTCGCTGATCAGCCTCGACTGTGCCTTCTAGTTGCCAGCCATCTGTTGTTT
GCCCCTCCCCCGTGCCTTCCTTGACCCTGGAAGGTGCCACTCCCACTGTCCTTTCCTAATAAAATGAGGA
AATTGCATCGCATTGTCTGAGTAGGTGTCATTCTATTCTGGGGGGTGGGGTGGGGCAGGACAGCAAGGGG
GAGGATTGGGAAGACAATAGCAGGCATGCTGGGGATGCGGTGGGCTCTATGGCTTCTGAGGCGGAAAGAA
CCAGCTGGGGCTCTAGGGGGTATCCCC
[124 nt withheld, positions 2548-2671]
C
[91 nt withheld, positions 2673-2763]
A
[49 nt withheld, positions 2765-2813]
CCTTTGACGTTGGAGTCCACGTTCTTT
[37 nt withheld, positions 2841-2877]
ACCCTATCTCGGTCTATTCTTTTGATTTATAAGGGATTTTGCCGATTTCGGCCTATTGGTTAAAAAATGA
GCTGATTTAACAAAAATTTAACGCGAATTAATTCTGTGGAATGTGTGTCAGTTAGGGTGTGGAAAGTCCC
CAGGCTCCCCAGCAGGCAGAAGTATGCAAAGCATGCATCTCAATTAGTCAGCAACCAGGTGTGGAAAGTC
CCCAGGCTCCCCAGCAGGCAGAAGTATGCAAAGCATGCATCTCAATTAGTCAGCAACCATAGTCCCGCCC
CTAACTCCGCCCATCCCGCCCCTAACTCCGCCCAGTTCCGCCCATTCTCCGCCCCATGGCTGACTAATTT
TTTTTATTTATGCAGAGGCCGAGGCCGCCTCTGCCTCTGAGCTATTCCAGAAGTAGTGAGGAGGCTTTTT
TGGAGGCCTAGGCTTTTGCAAAAAGCTCCCGGGAGCTTGTATATCCATTTTCGGATCTGATCAAGAGACA
GGATGAGGATCGTTTCGCATGATTGAACAAGATGGATTGCACGCAGGTTCTCCGGCCGCTTGGGTGGAGA
GGCTATTCGGCTATGACTGGGCACAACAGACAATCGGCTGCTCTGATGCCGCCGTGTTCCGGCTGTCAGC
GCAGGGGCGCCCGGTTCTTTTTGTCAAGACCGACCTGTCCGGTGCCCTGAATGAACTGCAGGACGAGGCA
GCGCGGCTATCGTGGCTGGCCACGACGGGCGTTCCTTGCGCAGCTGTGCTCGACGTTGTCACTGAAGCGG
GAAGGGACTGGCTGCTATTGGGCGAAGTGCCGGGGCAGGATCTCCTGTCATCTCACCTTGCTCCTGCCGA
GAAAGTATCCATCATGGCTGATGCAATGCGGCGGCTGCATACGCTTGATCCGGCTACCTGCCCATTCGAC
CACCAAGCGAAACATCGCATCGAGCGAGCACGTACTCGGATGGAAGCCGGTCTTGTCGATCAGGATGATC
TGGACGAAGAGCATCAGGGGCTCGCGCCAGCCGAACTGTTCGCCAGGCTCAAGGCGCGCATGCCCGACGG
CGAGGATCTCGTCGTGACCCATGGCGATGCCTGCTTGCCGAATATCATGGTGGAAAATGGCCGCTTTTCT
GGATTCATCGACTGTGGCCGGCTGGGTGTGGCGGACCGCTATCAGGACATAGCGTTGGCTACCCGTGATA
TTGCTGAAGAGCTTGGCGGCGAATGGGCTGACCGCTTCCTCGTGCTTTACGGTATCGCCGCTCCCGATTC
GCAGCGCATCGCCTTCTATCGCCTTCTTGACGAGTTCTTCTGAGCGGGACTCTGGGGTTCGAAATGACCG
ACCAAGCGACGCCCAACCTGCCATCACGAGATTTCGATTCCACCGCCGCCTTCTATGAAAGGTTGGGCTT
CGGAATCGTTTTCCGGGACGCCGGCTGGATGATCCTCCAGCGCGGGGATCTCATGCTGGAGTTCTTCGCC
CACCCCAACTTGTTTATTGCAGCTTATAATGGTTACAAATAAAGCAATAGCATCACAAATTTCACAAATA
AAGCATTTTTTTCACTGCATTCTAGTTGTGGTTTGTCCAAACTCATCAATGTATCTTATCATGTCTGTAT
ACCGTCGACCTCTAGCTAGAGCTTGGCGTAATCATGGTCATAGCTGTTTCCTGTGTGAAATTGTTATCCG
CTCACAATTCCACACAACATACGAGCCGGAAGCATAAAGTGTAAAGCCTGGGGTGCCTAATGAGTGAGCT
AACTCACATTAATTGCGTTGCGCTCACTGCCCGCTTTCCAGTCGGGAAACCTGTCGTGCCAGCTGCATTA
ATGAATCGGCCAACGCGCGGGGAGAGGCGGTTTGCGTATTGGGCGCTCTTCCGCTTCCTCGCTCACTGAC
TCGCTGCGCTCGGTCGTTCGGCTGCGGCGAGCGGTATCAGCTCACTCAAAGGCGGTAATACGGTTATCCA
CAGAATCAGGGGATAACGCAGGAAAGAACATGTGAGCAAAAGGCCAGCAAAAGGCCAGGAACCGTAAAAA
GGCCGCGTTGCTGGCGTTTTTCCATAGGCTCCGCCCCCCTGACGAGCATCACAAAAATCGACGCTCAAGT
CAGAGGTGGCGAAACCCGACAGGACTATAAAGATACCAGGCGTTTCCCCCTGGAAGCTCCCTCGTGCGCT
CTCCTGTTCCGACCCTGCCGCTTACCGGATACCTGTCCGCCTTTCTCCCTTCGGGAAGCGTGGCGCTTTC
TCATAGCTCACGCTGTAGGTATCTCAGTTCGGTGTAGGTCGTTCGCTCCAAGCTGGGCTGTGTGCACGAA
CCCCCCGTTCAGCCCGACCGCTGCGCCTTATCCGGTAACTATCGTCTTGAGTCCAACCCGGTAAGACACG
ACTTATCGCCACTGGCAGCAGCCACTGGTAACAGGATTAGCAGAGCGAGGTATGTAGGCGGTGCTACAGA
GTTCTTGAAGTGGTGGCCTAACTACGGCTACACTAGAAGAACAGTATTTGGTATCTGCGCTCTGCTGAAG
CCAGTTACCTTCGGAAAAAGAGTTGGTAGCTCTTGATCCGGCAAACAAACCACCGCTGGTAGCGGTGGTT
TTTTTGTTTGCAAGCAGCAGATTACGCGCAGAAAAAAAGGATCTCAAGAAGATCCTTTGATCTTTTCTAC
GGGGTCTGACGCTCAGTGGAACGAAAACTCACGTTAAGGGATTTTGGTCATGAGATTATCAAAAAGGATC
TTCACCTAGATCCTTTTAAATTAAAAATGAAGTTTTAAATCAATCTAAAGTATATATGAGTAAACTTGGT
CTGACAGTTACCAATGCTTAATCAGTGAGGCACCTATCTCAGCGATCTGTCTATTTCGTTCATCCATAGT
TGCCTGACTCCCCGTCGTGTAGATAACTACGATACGGGAGGGCTTACCATCTGGCCCCAGTGCTGCAATG
ATACCGCGAGACCCACGCTCACCGGCTCCAGATTTATCAGCAATAAACCAGCCAGCCGGAAGGGCCGAGC
GCAGAAGTGGTCCTGCAACTTTATCCGCCTCCATCCAGTCTATTAATTGTTGCCGGGAAGCTAGAGTAAG
TAGTTCGCCAGTTAATAGTTTGCGCAACGTTGTTGCCATTGCTACAGGCATCGTGGTGTCACGCTCGTCG
TTTGGTATGGCTTCATTCAGCTCCGGTTCCCAACGATCAAGGCGAGTTACATGATCCCCCATGTTGTGCA
AAAAAGCGGTTAGCTCCTTCGGTCCTCCGATCGTTGTCAGAAGTAAGTTGGCCGCAGTGTTATCACTCAT
GGTTATGGCAGCACTGCATAATTCTCTTACTGTCATGCCATCCGTAAGATGCTTTTCTGTGACTGGTGAG
TACTCAACCAAGTCATTCTGAGAATAGTGTATGCGGCGACCGAGTTGCTCTTGCCCGGCGTCAATACGGG
ATAATACCGCGCCACATAGCAGAACTTTAAAAGTGCTCATCATTGGAAAACGTTCTTCGGGGCGAAAACT
CTCAAGGATCTTACCGCTGTTGAGATCCAGTTCGATGTAACCCACTCGTGCACCCAACTGATCTTCAGCA
TCTTTTACTTTCACCAGCGTTTCTGGGTGAGCAAAAACAGGAAGGCAAAATGCCGCAAAAAAGGGAATAA
GGGCGACACGGAAATGTTGAATACTCATACTCTTCCTTTTTCAATATTATTGAAGCATTTATCAGGGTTA
TTGTCTCATGAGCGGATACATATTTGAATGTATTTAGAAAAATAAACAAATAGGGGTTCCGCGCACATTT
CCCCGAAAAGTGCCACCTGACGTC
