>Addgene plasmid #182615 | pOME0277P | depositor partial sequence | sequence record 353536 | Insert
GGATCCTTATTTATGTTGTAAGTTGCATTACGTTATGGTATTAGTTTAATTTGAGCTCTAGGCACGTTAA
ATTGTCAAAAGTATAACATGTTTTTCCAATATACACTGGGATAAAAACCTTGCCGTCTGGTCACTGGAGG
TGTCCGGTGCGAACAAGGAAAAACCCAGCCAAAACACCGTTATCATTGTTACACAACGCTTTCACCTACA
AGAAAACATCGTTAGTCAACCTAGCAAAACATCAAATATTAGCCTGGAACTTCCAACACAACATACACAT
TAAAACATTAACATTGAAAGAGCGCTCCCAGCTGCCGCACACCACTTTAGTCCAATGTTCTTACACGACT
TTGAAACTTCTGACAAATGCCACCTCACTTTGTCGCCTATGTCATTCAAATCGACTTGCTTACACTGGAA
AAATAAACACACCATTACAGCACTAGCCTGATACAATCTAAAACGCATTTTAAAATGCTTCACAACGCAC
CAATAAGATACACATCCAGATTGTCACATTTAGGGCAAAGTGGCCCGATTTACACTCAATCCGCTTTCTA
GAATTACCTCAACACTATCTAAGAATCAGACAAACACAGAACCGAAACAACGAATGAGCAGATAGGTAGT
GCACCACTGTTCTGATACACCAGTGGGCGCTGCTTTCCTTTCACATTATATTCCACATTCAGACACGTTA
AGTATCCTCGCATATCATAAAAGGGGGCTACAACTGGCCTGGAGATTGAATCCAATGCAATAACCCGCAA
GGGGTGACTGTATAGTTGCCATGGCAAGGTTTTTGGGCAAATCGCAGCTTTTGTTCTGCGGGCTTATGGA
GAGCTCCAGACCGCGCGGTGTTTTTTGTACTACAGCTCTCAGGCCAATGTGGGAAAAGTAGGACGGAAAA
CCTAGCCGAAAGCCAGGATGGGTATATTGCCAAAAGCGACGCAATCAACCCACAATCGGCGGCACCAATG
AAAACCAGAAGCGGCAAGAAGGCAAGCAGCGAGCACAAAATCCATAGGTGAAGCGGCAGCCAAGGTGACT
GGGCAGTCCCAGTGCTAAACTGACTCAAGCTGGCCCCTTTTATCTCCAGTGTTCCCATATTTTGGACAGG
TTAGCCACCCATTTTTGGAAGCCACGCCCCTTTATGTCATTAACATCATCCTTCAAGCTGACCCTTAATA
ATCCATAAGAAAACTCCATACTCCTACCAAATATGGAAACCAAATTACATATACACAATACGGATGAACA
TTAATAAGAATTC
